Addgene plasmid #16780: XE160 XDshHA-pt mutant PDZ-CS2+
Depositing lab: Randall Moon. Depositing organization: University of Washington. Publication: Dapper, a Dishevelled-associated antagonist of beta-catenin and JNK signaling, is required for notochord formation. Cheyette BN, Waxman JS, Miller JR, Takemaru K, Sheldahl LC, Khlebtsova N, Fox EP, Earnest T, Moon RT. Dev Cell. 2002 Apr. 2(4):449-61. 10.1016/S1534-5807(02)00140-5 PubMed 11970895.
Backbone
  Vector backbone: pCS2+
  Backbone size w/o insert (bp): 4100
  Vector type: Xenopus Expression
Growth in bacteria
  Bacterial resistance: Ampicillin, 100 μg/mL
  Growth temperature: 37°C
  Growth strain: DH5alpha
  Copy number: Unknown
Gene/Insert
  Gene/Insert name: Dishevelled (alt name: Dsh)
  Species: X. laevis (frog)
  Mutation: point mutation in the binding pocket of the PDZ binding domain
  Entrez Gene: dvl2.L (a.k.a. XELAEV_18019661mg, dishevelled, dsh, dvl, dvl2, xdd1, xdsh)
  Tag / fusion protein: HA
  Cloning method: Restriction Enzyme
  Sequencing primers: 5′ SP6
Terms and licenses: Academic/Nonprofit Terms; Industry Terms: Not Available to Industry
Depositor comments: Description: HA tagged Xenopus Dishevelled with a point mutation in the binding pocket of the PDZ binding domain, that blocks binding to Dapper. Notes for Use: Linearize with either Not1 or Asp718. Reference: B. Cheyette et al. (2002). Developmental Cell 2: 449-461.
How to cite: XE160 XDshHA-pt mutant PDZ-CS2+ was a gift from Randall Moon (Addgene plasmid # 16780 ; http://n2t.net/addgene:16780 ; RRID:Addgene_16780)
