[The description below was written by a language model from this plasmid's Addgene catalogue record.]
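Description:
XE160 XDshHA-pt mutant PDZ-CS2+ is a Xenopus expression plasmid built on the pCS2+ backbone (about 4.1 kb without insert), propagated in E. coli under ampicillin selection. pCS2+ is a widely used dual-purpose vector. It generally carries a strong simian CMV IE94 promoter for direct expression in vertebrate cells and embryos, an SP6 promoter upstream of the polylinker for in vitro transcription, and an SV40 polyadenylation signal downstream. No feature table accompanies this record, so these elements are inferred from the named backbone and not confirmed for this clone. The listing of SP6 as the 5′ sequencing primer fits that layout.

The insert is Xenopus laevis Dishevelled (Dsh, corresponding to dvl2.L), fused to an HA epitope tag for detection or immunoprecipitation. It was introduced by restriction enzyme cloning. The coding sequence carries a point mutation in the binding pocket of the PDZ domain, which the depositor states blocks binding to Dapper, a Dishevelled-associated antagonist of beta-catenin and JNK signaling. The record does not give the exact residue change, the position of the HA tag, or the insert size.

The depositor notes that the plasmid can be linearized with NotI or Asp718. This points to its main use as a template for synthesizing capped mRNA for microinjection into Xenopus embryos. The mutant allows comparison with wild-type Dishevelled to test how far Dishevelled activity in Wnt signaling and in developmental events such as notochord formation depends on the PDZ-mediated interaction with Dapper.
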