>Addgene plasmid #16780 | XE160 XDshHA-pt mutant PDZ-CS2+ | addgene partial sequence | sequence record 23386 | 16780 with SP6
NTGTCTTTGAGGACACCATGGCGGAGACTAAAGTGATTTACCATCTGGATGAGGAGGAGACCCCGTACCT
GGTGAAGGTCCCTGTCCCGGCCACTGACATCCGCCTGAGGGACTTCAAGGCTGCGCTGGGCCGAGGCCAC
GCCAAATATTTCTTCAAGGCCATGGACCAAGACTTCGGGGTAGTTAAGGAGGAGATCTCAGATGACAATG
CCAAGCTGCCGTGCTTTAATGGCCGTGTGGTGTCGTGGCTTGTGTCCTCCGAGGGTTCTCAGCCGGATTC
TGCACCCCCGGCCCCTGCTACAGAGGTCAGACCTGAACCCCCCCCTCCTGTTCCACCCCCGATTCCACCA
CCCCCTGCAGAGAGAACCAGCGGTATTGGAGATTCCCGGCCTCCCTCCTTTCATCCCAACGTGTCGGGCA
GTACTGAGCAGCTGGATCAGGACAACGAGTCTGTCATCTCCATGCGCAGAGACCGAGTCAGGCGGAGAGA
GAGCAGTGAGCAAGCAGGTGTTGGCAGAGGGGTGAATGGACGGACAGAGCGGCACCTATCTGGGTATGAA
TCTTCCTCGACTCTATTGACCAGTGAGATTGAGACGAGTATCTGTGATTCGGAGGAGGACGACACCATGA
GCAGGTTCAGCAGTTCCACGGAGCAGAGCAGTGCCTCACGCCTTCTCAAACGGCACCGGCGCCGCCGCAA
GCAGAGACCCCCGCGCCTGGAACGGACGTCCTCATTCAGCAGCGTCACCGACTCCACCAT
